>Addgene plasmid #214575 | AiP1897 - pAAV-AiE2486m-minBG-SYFP2-WPRE-BGHpA | depositor full sequence | sequence record 425538 | AiP1897 - pAAV-AiE2486m-minBG-SYFP2-WPRE-BGHpA sequence 4678 bps
CCTGCAGGCAGCTGCGCGCTCGCTCGCTCACTGAGGCCGCCCGGGCGTCGGGCGACCTTTGGTCGCCCGG
CCTCAGTGAGCGAGCGAGCGCGCAGAGAGGGAGTGGCCAACTCCATCACTAGGGGTTCCTGCGGCCGCAA
GGACTCTGTTCACAGAGCGCTGCAGCTGCGGAGTGTCCCTCCCAAAGAGCAGCAGCTGAGGGAAGAAGAA
CGCCAAAGCCAGTCTGACGCAAGGACGCCTGACCTTCTCCAGCAAGTGCTGCCTCTCTTCCCACTGCACC
CTAGGTGAGCCTCCAGGCCCGGGAACCGAGGGTGGGCAAGAGACACCAGACCCCCTCCCCCAGCTGCCTT
CTCCCCTGGGCTCGAGTTCCCCTAGTCAGCAGCCACCCCCTTTCTGTGTTTAGGGTTCCCTGTTCTCTGC
TTCTTTCCCTCACCCGAACTCAACCCCATTCCTCTCTGCTAACTCTGCAGGCCCAGCCACCCACAGCCCA
GAGCTCAGATGGAAAGTGTGCAGGAGCTGATCCCTCTGGCCAAGGAGATGATGGCGCAGAAGCCCCGAGG
GAAGCTAGTGAAGCTATACGTGCTGGGCAGTGTGCGGAGCTCGGGCTGGGCATAAAAGTCAGGGCAGAGC
CATCTATTGCTTACATTTGCTTCTGGGATCCAGATCTTTCGAAGCTAGCGCTACCGGTCGCCACCATGGT
GAGCAAGGGCGAGGAGCTGTTCACCGGGGTGGTGCCCATCCTGGTCGAGCTGGACGGCGACGTAAACGGC
CACAAGTTCAGCGTGTCCGGCGAGGGCGAGGGCGATGCCACCTACGGCAAGCTGACCCTGAAGCTGATCT
GCACCACCGGCAAGCTGCCCGTGCCCTGGCCCACCCTCGTGACCACCCTGGGCTACGGCGTGCAGTGCTT
CGCCCGCTACCCCGACCACATGAAGCAGCACGACTTCTTCAAGTCCGCCATGCCCGAAGGCTACGTCCAG
GAGCGCACCATCTTCTTCAAGGACGACGGCAACTACAAGACCCGCGCCGAGGTGAAGTTCGAGGGCGACA
CCCTGGTGAACCGCATCGAGCTGAAGGGCATCGACTTCAAGGAGGACGGCAACATCCTGGGGCACAAGCT
GGAGTACAACTACAACAGCCACAACGTCTATATCACCGCCGACAAGCAGAAGAACGGCATCAAGGCCAAC
TTCAAGATCCGCCACAACATCGAGGACGGCGGCGTGCAGCTCGCCGACCACTACCAGCAGAACACCCCCA
TCGGCGACGGCCCCGTGCTGCTGCCCGACAACCACTACCTGAGCTACCAGTCCAAGCTGAGCAAAGACCC
CAACGAGAAGCGCGATCACATGGTCCTGCTGGAGTTCGTGACCGCCGCCGGGATCACTCTCGGCATGGAC
GAGCTGTACAAGTAAGTCGACGGCGCGCCGCGGCCGCGAATTCGATATCATAATCAACCTCTGGATTACA
AAATTTGTGAAAGATTGACTGGTATTCTTAACTATGTTGCTCCTTTTACGCTATGTGGATACGCTGCTTT
AATGCCTTTGTATCATGCTATTGCTTCCCGTATGGCTTTCATTTTCTCCTCCTTGTATAAATCCTGGTTA
GTTCTTGCCACGGCGGAACTCATCGCCGCCTGCCTTGCCCGCTGCTGGACAGGGGCTCGGCTGTTGGGCA
CTGACAATTCCGTGGCTCGAGAGATCTTCGACTGTGCCTTCTAGTTGCCAGCCATCTGTTGTTTGCCCCT
CCCCCGTGCCTTCCTTGACCCTGGAAGGTGCCACTCCCACTGTCCTTTCCTAATAAAATGAGGAAATTGC
ATCGCATTGTCTGAGTAGGTGTCATTCTATTCTGGGGGGTGGGGTGGGGCAGGACAGCAAGGGGGAGGAT
TGGGAAGACAATAGCAGGCATGAGATCTCACGTGCGGACCGAGCGGCCGCAGGAACCCCTAGTGATGGAG
TTGGCCACTCCCTCTCTGCGCGCTCGCTCGCTCACTGAGGCCGGGCGACCAAAGGTCGCCCGACGCCCGG
GCTTTGCCCGGGCGGCCTCAGTGAGCGAGCGAGCGCGCAGCTGCCTGCAGGGGCGCCTGATGCGGTATTT
TCTCCTTACGCATCTGTGCGGTATTTCACACCGCATA
[142 nt withheld, positions 2138-2279]
C
[141 nt withheld, positions 2281-2421]
CCTTTGACGTTGGAGTCCACGTTCTTT
[37 nt withheld, positions 2449-2485]
ACCCTATCTCGGGCTATTCTTTTGATTTATAAGGGATTTTGCCGATTTCGGCCTATTGGTTAAAAAATGA
GCTGATTTAACAAAAATTTAACGCGAATTTTAACAAAATATTAACGTTTACAATTTTATGGTGCACTCTC
AGTACAATCTGCTCTGATGCCGCATAGTTAAGCCAGCCCCGACACCCGCCAACACCCGCTGACGCGCCCT
GACGGGCTTGTCTGCTCCCGGCATCCGCTTACAGACAAGCTGTGACCGTCTCCGGGAGCTGCATGTGTCA
GAGGTTTTCACCGTCATCACCGAAACGCGCGAGACGAAAGGGCCTCGTGATACGCCTATTTTTATAGGTT
AATGTCATGATAATAATGGTTTCTTAGACGTCAGGTGGCACTTTTCGGGGAAATGTGCGCGGAACCCCTA
TTTGTTTATTTTTCTAAATACATTCAAATATGTATCCGCTCATGAGACAATAACCCTGATAAATGCTTCA
ATAATATTGAAAAAGGAAGAGTATGAGTATTCAACATTTCCGTGTCGCCCTTATTCCCTTTTTTGCGGCA
TTTTGCCTTCCTGTTTTTGCTCACCCAGAAACGCTGGTGAAAGTAAAAGATGCTGAAGATCAGTTGGGTG
CACGAGTGGGTTACATCGAACTGGATCTCAACAGCGGTAAGATCCTTGAGAGTTTTCGCCCCGAAGAACG
TTTTCCAATGATGAGCACTTTTAAAGTTCTGCTATGTGGCGCGGTATTATCCCGTATTGACGCCGGGCAA
GAGCAACTCGGTCGCCGCATACACTATTCTCAGAATGACTTGGTTGAGTACTCACCAGTCACAGAAAAGC
ATCTTACGGATGGCATGACAGTAAGAGAATTATGCAGTGCTGCCATAACCATGAGTGATAACACTGCGGC
CAACTTACTTCTGACAACGATCGGAGGACCGAAGGAGCTAACCGCTTTTTTGCACAACATGGGGGATCAT
GTAACTCGCCTTGATCGTTGGGAACCGGAGCTGAATGAAGCCATACCAAACGACGAGCGTGACACCACGA
TGCCTGTAGCAATGGCAACAACGTTGCGCAAACTATTAACTGGCGAACTACTTACTCTAGCTTCCCGGCA
ACAATTAATAGACTGGATGGAGGCGGATAAAGTTGCAGGACCACTTCTGCGCTCGGCCCTTCCGGCTGGC
TGGTTTATTGCTGATAAATCTGGAGCCGGTGAGCGTGGGTCTCGCGGTATCATTGCAGCACTGGGGCCAG
ATGGTAAGCCCTCCCGTATCGTAGTTATCTACACGACGGGGAGTCAGGCAACTATGGATGAACGAAATAG
ACAGATCGCTGAGATAGGTGCCTCACTGATTAAGCATTGGTAACTGTCAGACCAAGTTTACTCATATATA
CTTTAGATTGATTTAAAACTTCATTTTTAATTTAAAAGGATCTAGGTGAAGATCCTTTTTGATAATCTCA
TGACCAAAATCCCTTAACGTGAGTTTTCGTTCCACTGAGCGTCAGACCCCGTAGAAAAGATCAAAGGATC
TTCTTGAGATCCTTTTTTTCTGCGCGTAATCTGCTGCTTGCAAACAAAAAAACCACCGCTACCAGCGGTG
GTTTGTTTGCCGGATCAAGAGCTACCAACTCTTTTTCCGAAGGTAACTGGCTTCAGCAGAGCGCAGATAC
CAAATACTGTCCTTCTAGTGTAGCCGTAGTTAGGCCACCACTTCAAGAACTCTGTAGCACCGCCTACATA
CCTCGCTCTGCTAATCCTGTTACCAGTGGCTGCTGCCAGTGGCGATAAGTCGTGTCTTACCGGGTTGGAC
TCAAGACGATAGTTACCGGATAAGGCGCAGCGGTCGGGCTGAACGGGGGGTTCGTGCACACAGCCCAGCT
TGGAGCGAACGACCTACACCGAACTGAGATACCTACAGCGTGAGCTATGAGAAAGCGCCACGCTTCCCGA
AGGGAGAAAGGCGGACAGGTATCCGGTAAGCGGCAGGGTCGGAACAGGAGAGCGCACGAGGGAGCTTCCA
GGGGGAAACGCCTGGTATCTTTATAGTCCTGTCGGGTTTCGCCACCTCTGACTTGAGCGTCGATTTTTGT
GATGCTCGTCAGGGGGGCGGAGCCTATGGAAAAACGCCAGCAACGCGGCCTTTTTACGGTTCCTGGCCTT
TTGCTGGCCTTTTGCTCACATGT
Features (pLannotate 1.2.2; 15 found; start..end, strand, type, name):
     12..39      +  repeat_region  AAV2 ITR (fragment): inverted terminal repeat of adeno-associated virus serotype 2 inverted
     68..95      +  repeat_region  AAV2 ITR (fragment): inverted terminal repeat of adeno-associated virus serotype 2 inverted
    499..594     +  CDS            G0s2 (fragment): G0S2_MOUSE - Experimental evidence at protein level: Swiss-Prot protein existence level 1. Promotes apoptosis by binding to BCL2, hence preventing the formation of protective BCL2-BAX heterodimers. From Mus musculus (Mouse).
    696..1412    +  CDS            SYFP2: SYFP2 is a basic (constitutively fluorescent) yellow fluorescent protein published in 2006, derived from Aequorea victoria. It is reported to be a very rapidly-maturing monomer with moderate acid sensitivity.
   1452..1609    +  misc_feature   WPRE (fragment): woodchuck hepatitis virus posttranscriptional regulatory element
   1615..1695    +  misc_feature   WPRE (fragment): woodchuck hepatitis virus posttranscriptional regulatory element
   1712..1823    +  polyA_signal   bGH poly(A) signal: bovine growth hormone polyadenylation signal
   1941..2081    +  repeat_region  AAV2 ITR: inverted terminal repeat of adeno-associated virus serotype 2 inverted
   2086..2137    -  misc_feature   bom (fragment): basis of mobility region from pBR322
   2156..2536    +  rep_origin     M13 ori (sequence partly withheld): M13 bacteriophage origin of replication; arrow indicates direction of (+) strand synthesis
   2612..2661    -  misc_feature   bom (fragment): basis of mobility region from pBR322
   2763..2798    -  CDS            rop (fragment): Rop protein, which maintains plasmids at low copy number; rop
   2893..2997    +  promoter       AmpR promoter: bla
   2998..3858    +  CDS            AmpR: β-lactamase; bla; confers resistance to ampicillin, carbenicillin, and related antibiotics
   4029..4617    +  rep_origin     ori: high-copy-number ColE1/pMB1/pBR322/pUC origin of replication
