>Addgene plasmid #214575 | AiP1897 - pAAV-AiE2486m-minBG-SYFP2-WPRE-BGHpA | addgene full sequence | sequence record 433126 | Addgene NGS Result
CCTGCAGGCAGCTGCGCGCTCGCTCGCTCACTGAGGCCGCCCGGGCGTCGGGCGACCTTTGGTCGCCCGG
CCTCAGTGAGCGAGCGAGCGCGCAGAGAGGGAGTGGCCAACTCCATCACTAGGGGTTCCTGCGGCCGCAA
GGACTCTGTTCACAGAGCGCTGCAGCTGCGGAGTGTCCCTCCCAAAGAGCAGCAGCTGAGGGAAGAAGAA
CGCCAAAGCCAGTCTGACGCAAGGACGCCTGACCTTCTCCAGCAAGTGCTGCCTCTCTTCCCACTGCACC
CTAGGTGAGCCTCCAGGCCCGGGAACCGAGGGTGGGCAAGAGACACCAGACCCCCTCCCCCAGCTGCCTT
CTCCCCTGGGCTCGAGTTCCCCTAGTCAGCAGCCACCCCCTTTCTGTGTTTAGGGTTCCCTGTTCTCTGC
TTCTTTCCCTCACCCGAACTCAACCCCATTCCTCTCTGCTAACTCTGCAGGCCCAGCCACCCACAGCCCA
GAGCTCAGATGGAAAGTGTGCAGGAGCTGATCCCTCTGGCCAAGGAGATGATGGCGCAGAAGCCCCGAGG
GAAGCTAGTGAAGCTATACGTGCTGGGCAGTGTGCGGAGCTCGGGCTGGGCATAAAAGTCAGGGCAGAGC
CATCTATTGCTTACATTTGCTTCTGGGATCCAGATCTTTCGAAGCTAGCGCTACCGGTCGCCACCATGGT
GAGCAAGGGCGAGGAGCTGTTCACCGGGGTGGTGCCCATCCTGGTCGAGCTGGACGGCGACGTAAACGGC
CACAAGTTCAGCGTGTCCGGCGAGGGCGAGGGCGATGCCACCTACGGCAAGCTGACCCTGAAGCTGATCT
GCACCACCGGCAAGCTGCCCGTGCCCTGGCCCACCCTCGTGACCACCCTGGGCTACGGCGTGCAGTGCTT
CGCCCGCTACCCCGACCACATGAAGCAGCACGACTTCTTCAAGTCCGCCATGCCCGAAGGCTACGTCCAG
GAGCGCACCATCTTCTTCAAGGACGACGGCAACTACAAGACCCGCGCCGAGGTGAAGTTCGAGGGCGACA
CCCTGGTGAACCGCATCGAGCTGAAGGGCATCGACTTCAAGGAGGACGGCAACATCCTGGGGCACAAGCT
GGAGTACAACTACAACAGCCACAACGTCTATATCACCGCCGACAAGCAGAAGAACGGCATCAAGGCCAAC
TTCAAGATCCGCCACAACATCGAGGACGGCGGCGTGCAGCTCGCCGACCACTACCAGCAGAACACCCCCA
TCGGCGACGGCCCCGTGCTGCTGCCCGACAACCACTACCTGAGCTACCAGTCCAAGCTGAGCAAAGACCC
CAACGAGAAGCGCGATCACATGGTCCTGCTGGAGTTCGTGACCGCCGCCGGGATCACTCTCGGCATGGAC
GAGCTGTACAAGTAAGTCGACGGCGCGCCGCGGCCGCGAATTCGATATCATAATCAACCTCTGGATTACA
AAATTTGTGAAAGATTGACTGGTATTCTTAACTATGTTGCTCCTTTTACGCTATGTGGATACGCTGCTTT
AATGCCTTTGTATCATGCTATTGCTTCCCGTATGGCTTTCATTTTCTCCTCCTTGTATAAATCCTGGTTA
GTTCTTGCCACGGCGGAACTCATCGCCGCCTGCCTTGCCCGCTGCTGGACAGGGGCTCGGCTGTTGGGCA
CTGACAATTCCGTGGCTCGAGAGATCTTCGACTGTGCCTTCTAGTTGCCAGCCATCTGTTGTTTGCCCCT
CCCCCGTGCCTTCCTTGACCCTGGAAGGTGCCACTCCCACTGTCCTTTCCTAATAAAATGAGGAAATTGC
ATCGCATTGTCTGAGTAGGTGTCATTCTATTCTGGGGGGTGGGGTGGGGCAGGACAGCAAGGGGGAGGAT
TGGGAAGACAATAGCAGGCATGAGATCTCACGTGCGGACCGAGCGGCCGCAGGAACCCCTAGTGATGGAG
TTGGCCACTCCCTCTCTGCGCGCTCGCTCGCTCACTGAGGCCGGGCGACCAAAGGTCGCCCGACGCCCGG
GCTTTGCCCGGGCGGCCTCAGTGAGCGAGCGAGCGCGCAGCTGCCTGCAGGGGCGCCTGATGCGGTATTT
TCTCCTTACGCATCTGTGCGGTATTTCACACCGCATA
[95 nt withheld, positions 2138-2232]
T
[46 nt withheld, positions 2234-2279]
C
[141 nt withheld, positions 2281-2421]
CCTTTGACGTTGGAGTCCACGTTCTTT
[37 nt withheld, positions 2449-2485]
ACTCTATCTCGGGCTATTCTTTTGATTTATAAGGGATTTTGCCGATTTCGGTCTATTGGTTAAAAAATGA
GCTGATTTAACAAAAATTTAACGCGAATTTTAACAAAATATTAACGTTTACAATTTTATGGTGCACTCTC
AGTACAATCTGCTCTGATGCCGCATAGTTAAGCCAGCCCCGACACCCGCCAACACCCGCTGACGCGCCCT
GACGGGCTTGTCTGCTCCCGGCATCCGCTTACAGACAAGCTGTGACCGTCTCCGGGAGCTGCATGTGTCA
GAGGTTTTCACCGTCATCACCGAAACGCGCGAGACGAAAGGGCCTCGTGATACGCCTATTTTTATAGGTT
AATGTCATGATAATAATGGTTTCTTAGACGTCAGGTGGCACTTTTCGGGGAAATGTGCGCGGAACCCCTA
TTTGTTTATTTTTCTAAATACATTCAAATATGTATCCGCTCATGAGACAATAACCCTGATAAATGCTTCA
ATAATATTGAAAAAGGAAGAGTATGAGTATTCAACATTTCCGTGTCGCCCTTATTCCCTTTTTTGCGGCA
TTTTGCCTTCCTGTTTTTGCTCACCCAGAAACGCTGGTGAAAGTAAAAGATGCTGAAGATCAGTTGGGTG
CACGAGTGGGTTACATCGAACTGGATCTCAACAGCGGTAAGATCCTTGAGAGTTTTCGCCCCGAAGAACG
TTTTCCAATGATGAGCACTTTTAAAGTTCTGCTATGTGGCGCGGTATTATCCCGTATTGACGCCGGGCAA
GAGCAACTCGGTCGCCGCATACACTATTCTCAGAATGACTTGGTTGAGTACTCACCAGTCACAGAAAAGC
ATCTTACGGATGGCATGACAGTAAGAGAATTATGCAGTGCTGCCATAACCATGAGTGATAACACTGCGGC
CAACTTACTTCTGACAACGATCGGAGGACCGAAGGAGCTAACCGCTTTTTTGCACAACATGGGGGATCAT
GTAACTCGCCTTGATCGTTGGGAACCGGAGCTGAATGAAGCCATACCAAACGACGAGCGTGACACCACGA
TGCCTGTAGCAATGGCAACAACGTTGCGCAAACTATTAACTGGCGAACTACTTACTCTAGCTTCCCGGCA
ACAATTAATAGACTGGATGGAGGCGGATAAAGTTGCAGGACCACTTCTGCGCTCGGCCCTTCCGGCTGGC
TGGTTTATTGCTGATAAATCTGGAGCCGGTGAGCGTGGGTCTCGCGGTATCATTGCAGCACTGGGGCCAG
ATGGTAAGCCCTCCCGTATCGTAGTTATCTACACGACGGGGAGTCAGGCAACTATGGATGAACGAAATAG
ACAGATCGCTGAGATAGGTGCCTCACTGATTAAGCATTGGTAACTGTCAGACCAAGTTTACTCATATATA
CTTTAGATTGATTTAAAACTTCATTTTTAATTTAAAAGGATCTAGGTGAAGATCCTTTTTGATAATCTCA
TGACCAAAATCCCTTAACGTGAGTTTTCGTTCCACTGAGCGTCAGACCCCGTAGAAAAGATCAAAGGATC
TTCTTGAGATCCTTTTTTTCTGCGCGTAATCTGCTGCTTGCAAACAAAAAAACCACCGCTACCAGCGGTG
GTTTGTTTGCCGGATCAAGAGCTACCAACTCTTTTTCCGAAGGTAACTGGCTTCAGCAGAGCGCAGATAC
CAAATACTGTTCTTCTAGTGTAGCCGTAGTTAGGCCACCACTTCAAGAACTCTGTAGCACCGCCTACATA
CCTCGCTCTGCTAATCCTGTTACCAGTGGCTGCTGCCAGTGGCGATAAGTCGTGTCTTACCGGGTTGGAC
TCAAGACGATAGTTACCGGATAAGGCGCAGCGGTCGGGCTGAACGGGGGGTTCGTGCACACAGCCCAGCT
TGGAGCGAACGACCTACACCGAACTGAGATACCTACAGCGTGAGCTATGAGAAAGCGCCACGCTTCCCGA
AGGGAGAAAGGCGGACAGGTATCCGGTAAGCGGCAGGGTCGGAACAGGAGAGCGCACGAGGGAGCTTCCA
GGGGGAAACGCCTGGTATCTTTATAGTCCTGTCGGGTTTCGCCACCTCTGACTTGAGCGTCGATTTTTGT
GATGCTCGTCAGGGGGGCGGAGCCTATGGAAAAACGCCAGCAACGCGGCCTTTTTACGGTTCCTGGCCTT
TTGCTGGCCTTTTGCTCACATGT
Features (pLannotate 1.2.2; 15 found; start..end, strand, type, name):
     12..39      +  repeat_region  AAV2 ITR (fragment): inverted terminal repeat of adeno-associated virus serotype 2 inverted
     68..95      +  repeat_region  AAV2 ITR (fragment): inverted terminal repeat of adeno-associated virus serotype 2 inverted
    499..594     +  CDS            G0s2 (fragment): G0S2_MOUSE - Experimental evidence at protein level: Swiss-Prot protein existence level 1. Promotes apoptosis by binding to BCL2, hence preventing the formation of protective BCL2-BAX heterodimers. From Mus musculus (Mouse).
    696..1412    +  CDS            SYFP2: SYFP2 is a basic (constitutively fluorescent) yellow fluorescent protein published in 2006, derived from Aequorea victoria. It is reported to be a very rapidly-maturing monomer with moderate acid sensitivity.
   1452..1609    +  misc_feature   WPRE (fragment): woodchuck hepatitis virus posttranscriptional regulatory element
   1615..1695    +  misc_feature   WPRE (fragment): woodchuck hepatitis virus posttranscriptional regulatory element
   1712..1823    +  polyA_signal   bGH poly(A) signal: bovine growth hormone polyadenylation signal
   1941..2081    +  repeat_region  AAV2 ITR: inverted terminal repeat of adeno-associated virus serotype 2 inverted
   2086..2137    -  misc_feature   bom (fragment): basis of mobility region from pBR322
   2156..2611    +  rep_origin     f1 ori (sequence partly withheld): f1 bacteriophage origin of replication; arrow indicates direction of (+) strand synthesis
   2612..2661    -  misc_feature   bom (fragment): basis of mobility region from pBR322
   2763..2798    -  CDS            rop (fragment): Rop protein, which maintains plasmids at low copy number; rop
   2893..2997    +  promoter       AmpR promoter: bla
   2998..3858    +  CDS            AmpR: β-lactamase; bla; confers resistance to ampicillin, carbenicillin, and related antibiotics
   4029..4617    +  rep_origin     ori: high-copy-number ColE1/pMB1/pBR322/pUC origin of replication
