[The description below was written by a language model from this plasmid's Addgene catalogue record and pLannotate feature annotations shown in this document.]
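Description:
AiP1897 - pAAV-AiE2486m-minBG-SYFP2-WPRE-BGHpA is a 4,678 bp AAV transfer plasmid on a pAAV2 backbone, built to package an enhancer-driven fluorescent reporter into recombinant adeno-associated virus for delivery to brain cells. In bacteria it replicates from a high-copy ColE1/pUC-type origin and is selected with ampicillin through the bla gene and its own promoter. A filamentous-phage origin (called f1 in one annotation and M13 in the other) is also present, along with short pBR322-derived bom and rop remnants. The recorded growth strain is a recombination-deficient "stable" strain, a common choice for keeping AAV inverted terminal repeats intact.

The payload lies between AAV2 ITRs, which supply the signals for genome replication and encapsidation. The right-hand ITR is annotated in full, whereas the left one is detected only as two short fragments. Downstream of the left ITR sits the AiE2486m enhancer, which is not annotated as such. A short match to mouse G0s2 falls in this upstream region and probably reflects genomic sequence within the regulatory segment rather than an expressed coding region. The enhancer is paired with minBG, a minimal promoter with little intrinsic activity, so the enhancer largely determines where transcription occurs. The transcribed unit encodes SYFP2, a fast-maturing monomeric yellow fluorescent protein, followed by a WPRE (annotated as two fragments, suggesting a shortened version) to boost transcript stability and expression, and a bovine growth hormone polyadenylation signal.

The construct serves as a reporter virus for labelling specific brain cell populations, though the record does not state which population AiE2486m targets. The depositor and sequencing-derived annotations otherwise agree.
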