Addgene plasmid #214575: AiP1897 - pAAV-AiE2486m-minBG-SYFP2-WPRE-BGHpA
Purpose: AiE2486m is an enhancer sequence, designed to drive AAV-mediated transgene expression in specific populations of brain cells
Depositing lab: Allen Institute for Brain Science & Bosiljka Tasic. Depositing organization: Allen Institute. Publication: A suite of enhancer AAVs and transgenic mouse lines for genetic access to cortical cell types. Ben-Simon Y, Hooper M, Narayan S, Daigle TL, Dwivedi D, Way SW, Oster A, Stafford DA, Mich JK, Taormina MJ, Martinez RA, Opitz-Araya X, Roth JR, Alexander JR, Allen S, Amster A, Arbuckle J, Ayala A, Baker PM, Bakken TE, Barcelli T, Barta S, Bendrick J, Bertagnolli D, Bielstein C, Bishwakarma P, Bowlus J, Boyer G, Brouner K, Casian B, Casper T, Chakka AB, Chakrabarty R, Chance RK, Chavan S, Clark M, Colbert K, Collman F, Daniel S, Departee M, DiValentin P, Donadio N, Dotson N, Egdorf T, Fliss T, Gabitto M, Garcia J, Gary A, Gasperini M, Gloe J, Goldy J, Gore BB, Graybuck L, Greisman N, Haeseleer F, Halterman C, Haradon Z, Hastings SD, Helback O, Ho W, Hockemeyer D, Huang C, Huff S, Hunker A, Johansen N, Jones D, Juneau Z, Kalmbach B, Kannan M, Khem S, Kussick E, Kutsal R, Larsen R, Lee C, Lee AY, Leibly M, Lenz GH, Li S, Liang E, Lusk N, Madigan Z, Malloy J, Malone J, McCue R, Melchor J, Mollenkopf T, Moosman S, Morin E, Newman D, Ng L, Ngo K, Omstead V, Otto S, Oyama A, Pena N, Pham T, Phillips E, Pom CA, Potekhina L, Ransford S, Ray PL, Rette D, Reynoldson C, Rimorin C, Rocha D, Ruiz A, Sanchez REA, Sawyer L, Sedeno-Cortes A, Sevigny JP, Shapovalova N, Shepard N, Shulga L, Sigler AR, Siverts L, Soliman S, Somasundaram S, Staats B, Stewart K, Szelenyi E, Tieu M, Trader C, Tran A, van Velthoven CTJ, Walker M, Wang Y, Weed N, Wirthlin M, Wood T, Wynalda B, Yao Z, Zhou T, Ariza J, Dee N, Reding M, Ronellenfitch K, Mufti S, Sunkin SM, Smith KA, Esposito L, Waters J, Thyagarajan B, Yao S, Lein ES, Zeng H, Levi BP, Ngai J, Ting JT, Tasic B. Cell. 2025 May 16:S0092-8674(25)00513-6. doi: 10.1016/j.cell.2025.05.002. PubMed 40403729.
Backbone
  Vector backbone: pAAV2
  Vector type: AAV
Growth in bacteria
  Bacterial resistance: Ampicillin, 100 μg/mL
  Growth temperature: 37°C
  Growth strain: NEB Stable
  Copy number: High Copy
Gene/Insert
  Gene/Insert name: SYFP2
  Species: Synthetic
  Promoter: minBG
  Cloning method: Gibson Cloning
Terms and licenses: Academic/Nonprofit Terms; Industry Terms: Not Available to Industry
Depositor comments: 5' Cloning Site: SgrAI (destroyed), 3' Cloning Site: SgrAI (destroyed). Please visit https://doi.org/10.1101/2024.06.10.597244 for bioRxiv preprint.
How to cite: AiP1897 - pAAV-AiE2486m-minBG-SYFP2-WPRE-BGHpA was a gift from Allen Institute for Brain Science & Bosiljka Tasic (Addgene plasmid # 214575 ; http://n2t.net/addgene:214575 ; RRID:Addgene_214575)
